>Addgene plasmid #186315 | pQE80_T5_P3-ehaA_LacI | addgene full sequence | sequence record 365756 | Addgene NGS Result
ATGAGCGGATACATATTTGAATGTATTTAGAAAAATAAACAAATAGGGGTTCCGCGCACATTTCCCCGAA
AAGTGCCACCTGACGTCTAAGAAACCATTATTATCATGACATTAACCTATAAAAATAGGCGTATCACGAG
GCCCTTTCGTCTTCACGTCGAGAAATCATAAAAAATTTATTTGCTTTGTGAGCGGATAACAATTATAATA
GATTCAATTGTGAGCGGATAACAATTTCACACAGAATTCATTAAAGAGGAGAAATTAACTATGAAATACC
TGCTGCCGACCGCTGCTGCTGGTCTGCTGCTCCTCGCTGCCCAGCCGGCGATGGCCATGAGAGGATCGTC
GCCTGAGGACGAAATCCAACAACTTGAGGAGGAGATTGCACAATTGGAGCAAAAAAATGCTGCGCTGAAA
GAGAAAAATCAGGCGCTTAAATACGGCGGTAGCGGTAGCGGCTCTGGATCAGGCAGCGGATCACTCGAGA
CACCTACGCCGGGTCCGGATCTGAATGTGGATAATGACCTGCGACCGGAGGCGGGTAGCTACATTGCGAA
CCTTGCAGCAGCGAATACCATGTTCACCACGCGTCTGCATGAGCGTCTGGGTAATACGTACTATACCGAC
ATGGTGACGGGTGAGCAGAAACAAACCACTATGTGGATGCGCCATGAAGGTGGTCATAATAAATGGCGTG
ATGGCAGCGGCCAGCTGAAAACCCAAAGCAATCGCTATGTTCTGCAACTGGGAGGCGATGTCGCGCAGTG
GAGCCAAAACGGCAGCGACCGCTGGCATGTTGGGGTCATGGCGGGATATGGCAACAGCGACAGCAAAACC
ATTTCCTCGCGAACCGGTTATCGTGCAAAAGCGAGTGTGAACGGATATAGCACAGGCCTCTATGCCACCT
GGTATGCCGATGACGAGTCGCGTAATGGCGCGTATCTCGACAGTTGGGCGCAGTACAGCTGGTTTGATAA
CACAGTGAAAGGGGATGACTTACAAAGTGAATCCTATAAATCAAAAGGATTTACCGCTTCACTGGAAGCT
GGATACAAACACAAATTAGCTGAATTTAATGGCAGCCAGGGAACGCGTAATGAATGGTATGTTCAGCCGC
AAGCACAGGTTACCTGGATGGGAGTCAAAGCCGATAAGCACCGCGAAAGCAACGGAACCCTCGTTCATAG
CAACGGTGATGGCAATGTTCAAACCCGACTTGGCGTAAAAACCTGGCTGAAGAGCCACCATAAAATGGAT
GACGGTAAATCCCGCGAGTTCCAGCCGTTTGTAGAAGTGAACTGGCTACATAACAGTAAGGATTTCAGCA
CCAGTATGGATGGCGTGTCTGTCACTCAGGATGGAGCCCGAAATATTGCTGAGATAAAAACCGGGGTGGA
AGGACAGCTAAATGCCAACCTGAATGTCTGGGGGAATGTGGGCGTTCAGGTTGCCGATAGGGGATATAAT
GACACCTCTGCAATGGTTGGCATTAAGTGGCAATTCTGAAAGCTTAATTAGCTGAGCTTGGACTCCTGTT
GATAGATCCAGTAATGACCTCAGAACTCCATCTGGATTTGTTCAGAACGCTCGGTTGCCGCCGGGCGTTT
TTTATTGGTGAGAATCCAAGCTAGCTTGGCGAGATTTTCAGGAGCTAAGGAAGCTAAAATGGAGAAAAAA
ATCACTGGATATACCACCGTTGATATATCCCAATGGCATCGTAAAGAACATTTTGAGGCATTTCAGTCAG
TTGCTCAATGTACCTATAACCAGACCGTTCAGCTGGATATTACGGCCTTTTTAAAGACCGTAAAGAAAAA
TAAGCACAAGTTTTATCCGGCCTTTATTCACATTCTTGCCCGCCTGATGAATGCTCATCCGGAATTTCGT
ATGGCAATGAAAGACGGTGAGCTGGTGATATGGGATAGTGTTCACCCTTGTTACACCGTTTTCCATGAGC
AAACTGAAACGTTTTCATCGCTCTGGAGTGAATACCACGACGATTTCCGGCAGTTTCTACACATATATTC
GCAAGATGTGGCGTGTTACGGTGAAAACCTGGCCTATTTCCCTAAAGGGTTTATTGAGAATATGTTTTTC
GTCTCAGCCAATCCCTGGGTGAGTTTCACCAGTTTTGATTTAAACGTGGCCAATATGGACAACTTCTTCG
CCCCCGTTTTCACCATGGGCAAATATTATACGCAAGGCGACAAGGTGCTGATGCCGCTGGCGATTCAGGT
TCATCATGCCGTTTGTGATGGCTTCCATGTCGGCAGAATGCTTAATGAATTACAACAGTACTGCGATGAG
TGGCAGGGCGGGGCGTAATTTTTTTAAGGCAGTTATTGGTGCCCTTAAACGCCTGGGGTAATGACTCTCT
AGCTTGAGGCATCAAATAAAACGAAAGGCTCAGTCGAAAGACTGGGCCTTTCGTTTTATCTGTTGTTTGT
CGGTGAACGCTCTCCTGAGTAGGACAAATCCGCCCTCTAGATTACGTGCAGTCGATGATAAGCTGTCAAA
CATGAGAATTGTGCCTAATGAGTGAGCTAACTTACATTAATTGCGTTGCGCTCACTGCCCGCTTTCCAGT
CGGGAAACCTGTCGTGCCAGCTGCATTAATGAATCGGCCAACGCGCGGGGAGAGGCGGTTTGCGTATTGG
GCGCCAGGGTGGTTTTTCTTTTCACCAGTGAGACGGGCAACAGCTGATTGCCCTTCACCGCCTGGCCCTG
AGAGAGTTGCAGCAAGCGGTCCACGCTGGTTTGCCCCAGCAGGCGAAAATCCTGTTTGATGGTGGTTAAC
GGCGGGATATAACATGAGCTGTCTTCGGTATCGTCGTATCCCACTACCGAGATATCCGCACCAACGCGCA
GCCCGGACTCGGTAATGGCGCGCATTGCGCCCAGCGCCATCTGATCGTTGGCAACCAGCATCGCAGTGGG
AACGATGCCCTCATTCAGCATTTGCATGGTTTGTTGAAAACCGGACATGGCACTCCAGTCGCCTTCCCGT
TCCGCTATCGGCTGAATTTGATTGCGAGTGAGATATTTATGCCAGCCAGCCAGACGCAGACGCGCCGAGA
CAGAACTTAATGGGCCCGCTAACAGCGCGATTTGCTGGTGACCCAATGCGACCAGATGCTCCACGCCCAG
TCGCGTACCGTCTTCATGGGAGAAAATAATACTGTTGATGGGTGTCTGGTCAGAGACATCAAGAAATAAC
GCCGGAACATTAGTGCAGGCAGCTTCCACAGCAATGGCATCCTGGTCATCCAGCGGATAGTTAATGATCA
GCCCACTGACGCGTTGCGCGAGAAGATTGTGCACCGCCGCTTTACAGGCTTCGACGCCGCTTCGTTCTAC
CATCGACACCACCACGCTGGCACCCAGTTGATCGGCGCGAGATTTAATCGCCGCGACAATTTGCGACGGC
GCGTGCAGGGCCAGACTGGAGGTGGCAACGCCAATCAGCAACGACTGTTTGCCCGCCAGTTGTTGTGCCA
CGCGGTTGGGAATGTAATTCAGCTCCGCCATCGCCGCTTCCACTTTTTCCCGCGTTTTCGCAGAAACGTG
GCTGGCCTGGTTCACCACGCGGGAAACGGTCTGATAAGAGACACCGGCATACTCTGCGACATCGTATAAC
GTTACTGGTTTCACATTCACCACCCTGAATTGACTCTCTTCCGGGCGCTATCATGCCATACCGCGAAAGG
TTTTGCACCATTCGATGGTGTCGGAATTTCGGGCAGCGTTGGGTCCTGGCCACGGGTGCGCATGATCTAG
AGCTGCCTCGCGCGTTTCGGTGATGACGGTGAAAACCTCTGACACATGCAGCTCCCGGAGACGGTCACAG
CTTGTCTGTAAGCGGATGCCGGGAGCAGACAAGCCCGTCAGGGCGCGTCAGCGGGTGTTGGCGGGTGTCG
GGGCGCAGCCATGACCCAGTCACGTAGCGATAGCGGAGTGTATACTGGCTTAACTATGCGGCATCAGAGC
AGATTGTACTGAGAGTGCACCATATGCGGTGTGAAATACCGCACAGATGCGTAAGGAGAAAATACCGCAT
CAGGCGCTCTTCCGCTTCCTCGCTCACTGACTCGCTGCGCTCGGTCGTTCGGCTGCGGCGAGCGGTATCA
GCTCACTCAAAGGCGGTAATACGGTTATCCACAGAATCAGGGGATAACGCAGGAAAGAACATGTGAGCAA
AAGGCCAGCAAAAGGCCAGGAACCGTAAAAAGGCCGCGTTGCTGGCGTTTTTCCATAGGCTCCGCCCCCC
TGACGAGCATCACAAAAATCGACGCTCAAGTCAGAGGTGGCGAAACCCGACAGGACTATAAAGATACCAG
GCGTTTCCCCCTGGAAGCTCCCTCGTGCGCTCTCCTGTTCCGACCCTGCCGCTTACCGGATACCTGTCCG
CCTTTCTCCCTTCGGGAAGCGTGGCGCTTTCTCATAGCTCACGCTGTAGGTATCTCAGTTCGGTGTAGGT
CGTTCGCTCCAAGCTGGGCTGTGTGCACGAACCCCCCGTTCAGCCCGACCGCTGCGCCTTATCCGGTAAC
TATCGTCTTGAGTCCAACCCGGTAAGACACGACTTATCGCCACTGGCAGCAGCCACTGGTAACAGGATTA
GCAGAGCGAGGTATGTAGGCGGTGCTACAGAGTTCTTGAAGTGGTGGCCTAACTACGGCTACACTAGAAG
GACAGTATTTGGTATCTGCGCTCTGCTGAAGCCAGTTACCTTCGGAAAAAGAGTTGGTAGCTCTTGATCC
GGCAAACAAACCACCGCTGGTAGCGGTGGTTTTTTTGTTTGCAAGCAGCAGATTACGCGCAGAAAAAAAG
GATCTCAAGAAGATCCTTTGATCTTTTCTACGGGGTCTGACGCTCAGTGGAACGAAAACTCACGTTAAGG
GATTTTGGTCATGAGATTATCAAAAAGGATCTTCACCTAGATCCTTTTAAATTAAAAATGAAGTTTTAAA
TCAATCTAAAGTATATATGAGTAAACTTGGTCTGACAGTTACCAATGCTTAATCAGTGAGGCACCTATCT
CAGCGATCTGTCTATTTCGTTCATCCATAGTTGCCTGACTCCCCGTCGTGTAGATAACTACGATACGGGA
GGGCTTACCATCTGGCCCCAGTGCTGCAATGATACCGCGAGACCCACGCTCACCGGCTCCAGATTTATCA
GCAATAAACCAGCCAGCCGGAAGGGCCGAGCGCAGAAGTGGTCCTGCAACTTTATCCGCCTCCATCCAGT
CTATTAATTGTTGCCGGGAAGCTAGAGTAAGTAGTTCGCCAGTTAATAGTTTGCGCAACGTTGTTGCCAT
TGCTACAGGCATCGTGGTGTCACGCTCGTCGTTTGGTATGGCTTCATTCAGCTCCGGTTCCCAACGATCA
AGGCGAGTTACATGATCCCCCATGTTGTGCAAAAAAGCGGTTAGCTCCTTCGGTCCTCCGATCGTTGTCA
GAAGTAAGTTGGCCGCAGTGTTATCACTCATGGTTATGGCAGCACTGCATAATTCTCTTACTGTCATGCC
ATCCGTAAGATGCTTTTCTGTGACTGGTGAGTACTCAACCAAGTCATTCTGAGAATAGTGTATGCGGCGA
CCGAGTTGCTCTTGCCCGGCGTCAATACGGGATAATACCGCGCCACATAGCAGAACTTTAAAAGTGCTCA
TCATTGGAAAACGTTCTTCGGGGCGAAAACTCTCAAGGATCTTACCGCTGTTGAGATCCAGTTCGATGTA
ACCCACTCGTGCACCCAACTGATCTTCAGCATCTTTTACTTTCACCAGCGTTTCTGGGTGAGCAAAAACA
GGAAGGCAAAATGCCGCAAAAAAGGGAATAAGGGCGACACGGAAATGTTGAATACTCATACTCTTCCTTT
TTCAATATTATTGAAGCATTTATCAGGGTTATTGTCTC
Features (pLannotate 1.2.2; 17 found; start..end, strand, type, name):
    166..210     +  promoter       T5 promoter: bacteriophage T5 promoter for E. coli RNA polymerase, with embedded lac operator
    218..234     +  protein_bind   lac operator: The lac repressor binds to the lac operator to inhibit transcription in E. coli. This inhibition can be relieved by adding lactose or isopropyl-β-D-thiogalactopyranoside (IPTG). lac repressor encoded by lacI
    271..336     +  sig_peptide    pelB signal sequence: leader peptide for secretion; pelB (fragment)
    532..1500    +  CDS            ydeU (fragment): YDEU_ECOLI - Protein uncertain: Swiss-Prot protein existence level 5. From Escherichia coli (strain K12).
   1531..1625    +  terminator     lambda t0 terminator: transcription terminator from phage lambda
   1640..1668    +  promoter       cat promoter (fragment): promoter of the E. coli cat gene encoding chloramphenicol acetyltransferase
   1669..2325    +  CDS            cat: CAT_ECOLX - Experimental evidence at protein level: Swiss-Prot protein existence level 1. This enzyme is an effector of chloramphenicol resistance in bacteria. From Escherichia coli. This protein is used as a marker in many commonly used cloning vectors, such as pACYC184.
   2393..2479    +  terminator     rrnB T1 terminator: Escherichia coli rrnB; transcription terminator T1 from the E. coli rrnB gene
   2502..2519    -  promoter       tet promoter (fragment): E. coli promoter for tetracycline efflux protein gene
   2538..2559    -  protein_bind   CAP binding site: CAP binding activates transcription in the presence of cAMP. E. coli catabolite activator protein
   2572..3654    -  CDS            lacI: lac repressor; lacI; The lac repressor binds to the lac operator to inhibit transcription in E. coli. This inhibition can be relieved by adding lactose or isopropyl-β-D-thiogalactopyranoside (IPTG).
   3655..3732    -  promoter       lacIq promoter: lacI (mutant); In the lacIq allele, a single base change in the promoter boosts expression of the lacI gene about 10-fold.
   3781..3822    +  CDS            rop (fragment): Rop protein, which maintains plasmids at low copy number; rop
   3924..4064    +  misc_feature   bom: basis of mobility region from pBR322
   4250..4838    -  rep_origin     ori: high-copy-number ColE1/pMB1/pBR322/pUC origin of replication
   5009..5869    -  CDS            AmpR: β-lactamase; bla; confers resistance to ampicillin, carbenicillin, and related antibiotics
   5870..56      -  promoter       AmpR promoter (across the origin): bla
