[The description below was written by a language model from this plasmid's Addgene catalogue record and pLannotate feature annotations shown in this document.]
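Description:
pQE80_T5_P3-ehaA_LacI is a bacterial expression plasmid of about 5.9 kb, built on the Qiagen pQE80 backbone for IPTG-inducible production of the P3 helixCAM in E. coli. It replicates from a high-copy ColE1/pMB1-type origin; a pBR322 bom region and only a short remnant of rop are also annotated. Selection is with ampicillin through the bla gene and its promoter. The feature table also shows a cat (chloramphenicol acetyltransferase) coding sequence preceded by only a fragment of its promoter and followed by the rrnB T1 terminator. This is a typical legacy element of pQE vectors, and the record does not list it as a selection marker.

The payload is a 1,239 bp synthetic insert, P3-ehaA, driven by the bacteriophage T5 promoter. That promoter has an embedded lac operator and is followed by a second lac operator, and transcription ends at the lambda t0 terminator. The open reading frame begins with a pelB signal sequence, which directs export across the inner membrane. An unannotated stretch follows, presumably holding the P3 helical peptide, though the table does not label it. Next comes a roughly 970 bp segment that the annotation software matched to E. coli ydeU, which likely corresponds to the EhaA portion named in the insert. This layout is consistent with display of the P3 peptide on the cell surface, although the record itself does not describe the mechanism.

A plasmid-borne lacI gene under the stronger lacIq promoter supplies repressor in cis, keeping expression tightly off until induction. According to the record, the construct serves as one component of the helixCAM platform for programmable cell–cell assembly.
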