Addgene plasmid #186315: pQE80_T5_P3-ehaA_LacI
Purpose: Plasmid for inducible E coli expression of the P3 helixCAM.
Depositing lab: George Church. Depositing organization: Harvard Medical School. Publication: helixCAM: A platform for programmable cellular assembly in bacteria and human cells. Chao G, Wannier TM, Gutierrez C, Borders NC, Appleton E, Chadha A, Lebar T, Church GM. Cell. 2022 Aug 23. pii: S0092-8674(22)01061-3. doi: 10.1016/j.cell.2022.08.012. PubMed 36055250.
Backbone
  Vector backbone: pQE80
  Backbone manufacturer: Qiagen
  Vector type: Bacterial Expression
Growth in bacteria
  Bacterial resistance: Ampicillin, 100 μg/mL
  Growth temperature: 37°C
  Growth strain: NEBExpress Iq Competent E coli
  Growth instructions: Grows in normal cloning strains and conditions. Provided in the NEBExpress Iq strain for ease of expression induction.
  Copy number: High Copy
Gene/Insert
  Gene/Insert name: P3-ehaA
  Species: Synthetic
  Insert size (bp): 1239
Terms and licenses: Academic/Nonprofit Terms; Industry Terms: Not Available to Industry
How to cite: pQE80_T5_P3-ehaA_LacI was a gift from George Church (Addgene plasmid # 186315 ; http://n2t.net/addgene:186315 ; RRID:Addgene_186315)
